>Addgene plasmid #119681 | pBMN mEGFP-OPTN(F178A) | addgene full sequence | sequence record 235957 | Addgene NGS Result
CAATGTGCATGAATGCTGCAATATTCCTGTTACCAAAGCTAGTATAAATAAAAATAGATAAACGTGGAAA
TTACTTAGAGTTTCTGTCATTAACGTTTCCTTCCTCAGTTGACAACATAAATGCGCTGCTGAGAAGCCAG
TTTGCATCTGTCAGGATCAATTTCCCATTATGCCAGTCATATTAATTACTAGTCAATTAGTTGATTTTTA
TTTTTGACATATACATGTGAAAGACCCCACCTGTAGGTTTGGCAAGCTAGCTTAAGTAACGCCATTTTGC
AAGGCATGGAAAAATACATAACTGAGAATAGAAAAGTTCAGATCAAGGTCAGGAACAGATGGAACAGCTG
AATATGGGCCAAACAGGATATCTGTGGTAAGCAGTTCCTGCCCCGGCTCAGGGCCAAGAACAGATGGAAC
AGCTGAATATGGGCCAAACAGGATATCTGTGGTAAGCAGTTCCTGCCCCGGCTCAGGGCCAAGAACAGAT
GGTCCCCAGATGCGGTCCAGCCCTCAGCAGTTTCTAGAGAACCATCAGATGTTTCCAGGGTGCCCCAAGG
ACCTGAAATGACCCTGTGCCTTATTTGAACTAACCAATCAGTTCGCTTCTCGCTTCTGTTCGCGCGCTTC
TGCTCCCCGAGCTCAATAAAAGAGCCCACAACCCCTCACTCGGCGCGCCAGTCCTCCGATTGACTGAGTC
GCCCGGGTACCCGTGTATCCAATAAACCCTCTTGCAGTTGCATCCGACTTGTGGTCTCGCTGTTCCTTGG
GAGGGTCTCCTCTGAGTGATTGACTACCCGTCAGCGGGGGTCTTTCATTTGGGGGCTCGTCCGGGATCGG
GAGACCCCTGCCCAGGGACCACCGACCCACCACCGGGAGGTAAGCTGGCCAGCAACTTATCTGTGTCTGT
CCGATTGTCTAGTGTCTATGACTGATTTTATGCGCCTGCGTCGGTACTAGTTAGCTAACTAGCTCTGTAT
CTGGCGGACCCGTGGTGGAACTGACGAGTTCGGAACACCCGGCCGCAACCCTGGGAGACGTCCCAGGGAC
TTCGGGGGCCGTTTTTGTGGCCCGACCTGAGTCCAAAAATCCCGATCGTTTTGGACTCTTTGGTGCACCC
CCCTTAGAGGAGGGATATGTGGTTCTGGTAGGAGACGAGAACCTAAAACAGTTCCCGCCTCCGTCTGAAT
TTTTGCTTTCGGTTTGGGACCGAAGCCGCGCCGCGCGTCTTGTCTGCTGCAGCATCGTTCTGTGTTGTCT
CTGTCTGACTGTGTTTCTGTATTTGTCTGAAAATATGGGCCCGGGCCAGACTGTTACCACTCCCTTAAGT
TTGACCTTAGGTCACTGGAAAGATGTCGAGCGGATCGCTCACAACCAGTCGGTAGATGTCAAGAAGAGAC
GTTGGGTTACCTTCTGCTCTGCAGAATGGCCAACCTTTAACGTCGGATGGCCGCGAGACGGCACCTTTAA
CCGAGACCTCATCACCCAGGTTAAGATCAAGGTCTTTTCACCTGGCCCGCATGGACACCCAGACCAGGTC
CCCTACATCGTGACCTGGGAAGCCTTGGCTTTTGACCCCCCTCCCTGGGTCAAGCCCTTTGTACACCCTA
AGCCTCCGCCTCCTCTTCCTCCATCCGCCCCGTCTCTCCCCCTTGAACCTCCTCGTTCGACCCCGCCTCG
ATCCTCCCTTTATCCAGCCCTCACTCCTTCTCTAGGCGCCCCCATATGGCCATATGAGATCTTATATGGG
GCACCCCCGCCCCTTGTAAACTTCCCTGACCCTGACATGACAAGAGTTACTAACAGCCCCTCTCTCCAAG
CTCACTTACAGGCTCTCTACTTAGTCCAGCACGAAGTCTGGAGACCTCTGGCGGCAGCCTACCAAGAACA
ACTGGACCGACCGGTGGTACCTCACCCTTACCGAGTCGGCGACACAGTGTGGGTCCGCCGACACCAGACT
AAGAACCTAGAACCTCGCTGGAAAGGACCTTACACAGTCCTGCTGACCACCCCCACCGCCCTCAAAGTAG
ACGGCATCGCAGCTTGGATACACGCCGCCCACGTGAAGGCTGCCGACCCCGGGGGTGGACCATCCTCTAG
ACTGCCGCCACCATGGTGAGCAAGGGCGAGGAGCTGTTCACCGGGGTGGTGCCCATCCTGGTCGAGCTGG
ACGGCGACGTAAACGGCCACAAGTTCAGCGTGTCCGGCGAGGGCGAGGGCGATGCCACCTACGGCAAGCT
GACCCTGAAGTTCATCTGCACCACCGGCAAGCTGCCCGTGCCCTGGCCCACCCTCGTGACCACCCTGACC
TACGGCGTGCAGTGCTTCAGCCGCTACCCCGACCACATGAAGCAGCACGACTTCTTCAAGTCCGCCATGC
CCGAAGGCTACGTCCAGGAGCGCACCATCTTCTTCAAGGACGACGGCAACTACAAGACCCGCGCCGAGGT
GAAGTTCGAGGGCGACACCCTGGTGAACCGCATCGAGCTGAAGGGCATCGACTTCAAGGAGGACGGCAAC
ATCCTGGGGCACAAGCTGGAGTACAACTACAACAGCCACAACGTCTATATCATGGCCGACAAGCAGAAGA
ACGGCATCAAGGTGAACTTCAAGATCCGCCACAACATCGAGGACGGCAGCGTGCAGCTCGCCGACCACTA
CCAGCAGAACACCCCCATCGGCGACGGCCCCGTGCTGCTGCCCGACAACCACTACCTGAGCACCCAGTCC
AAGCTGAGCAAAGACCCCAACGAGAAGCGCGATCACATGGTCCTGCTGGAGTTCGTGACCGCCGCCGGGA
TCACTCTCGGCATGGACGAGCTGTACAAGTCCGGACTCAGATCTCGAGCTCAAGCTTCCCATCAACCTCT
CAGCTGCCTCACTGAAAAGGAGGACAGCCCCAGTGAAAGCACAGGAAATGGACCCCCCCACCTGGCCCAC
CCAAACCTGGACACGTTTACCCCGGAGGAGCTGCTGCAGCAGATGAAAGAGCTCCTGACCGAGAACCACC
AGCTGAAAGAAGCCATGAAGCTAAATAATCAAGCCATGAAAGGGAGATTTGAGGAGCTTTCGGCCTGGAC
AGAGAAACAGAAGGAAGAACGCCAGTTTTTTGAGATACAGAGCAAAGAAGCAAAAGAGCGTCTAATGGCC
TTGAGTCATGAGAATGAGAAATTGAAGGAAGAGCTTGGAAAACTAAAAGGGAAATCAGAAAGGTCATCTG
AGGACCCCACTGATGACTCCAGGCTTCCCAGGGCCGAAGCGGAGCAGGAAAAGGACCAGCTCAGGACCCA
GGTGGTGAGGCTACAAGCAGAGAAGGCAGACCTGTTGGGCATCGTGTCTGAACTGCAGCTCAAGCTGAAC
TCCAGCGGCTCCTCAGAAGATTCCGCTGTTGAAATTAGGATGGCTGAAGGAGAAGCAGAAGGGTCAGTAA
AAGAAATCAAGCATAGTCCTGGGCCCACGAGAACAGTCTCCACTGGCACGGCATTGTCTAAATATAGGAG
CAGATCTGCAGATGGGGCCAAGAATTACTTCGAACATGAGGAGTTAACTGTGAGCCAGCTCCTGCTGTGC
CTAAGGGAAGGGAATCAGAAGGTGGAGAGACTTGAAGTTGCACTCAAGGAGGCCAAAGAAAGAGTTTCAG
ATTTTGAAAAGAAAACAAGTAATCGTTCTGAGATTGAAACCCAGACAGAGGGGAGCACAGAGAAAGAGAA
TGATGAAGAGAAAGGCCCGGAGACTGTTGGAAGCGAAGTGGAAGCACTGAACCTCCAGGTGACATCTCTG
TTTAAGGAGCTTCAAGAGGCTCATACAAAACTCAGCGAAGCTGAGCTAATGAAGAAGAGACTTCAAGAAA
AGTGTCAGGCCCTTGAAAGGAAAAATTCTGCAATTCCATCAGAGTTGAATGAAAAGCAAGAGCTTGTTTA
TACTAACAAAAAGTTAGAGCTACAAGTGGAAAGCATGCTATCAGAAATCAAAATGGAACAGGCTAAAACA
GAGGATGAAAAGTCCAAATTAACTGTGCTACAGATGACACACAACAAGCTTCTTCAAGAACATAATAATG
CATTGAAAACAATTGAGGAACTAACAAGAAAAGAGTCAGAAAAAGTGGACAGGGCAGTGCTGAAGGAACT
GAGTGAAAAACTGGAACTGGCAGAGAAGGCTCTGGCTTCCAAACAGCTGCAAATGGATGAAATGAAGCAA
ACCATTGCCAAGCAGGAAGAGGACCTGGAAACCATGACCATCCTCAGGGCTCAGATGGAAGTTTACTGTT
CTGATTTTCATGCTGAAAGAGCAGCGAGAGAGAAAATTCATGAGGAAAAGGAGCAACTGGCATTGCAGCT
GGCAGTTCTGCTGAAAGAGAATGATGCTTTCGAAGACGGAGGCAGGCAGTCCTTGATGGAGATGCAGAGT
CGTCATGGGGCGAGAACAAGTGACTCTGACCAGCAGGCTTACCTTGTTCAAAGAGGAGCTGAGGACAGGG
ACTGGCGGCAACAGCGGAATATTCCGATTCATTCCTGCCCCAAGTGTGGAGAGGTTCTGCCTGACATAGA
CACGTTACAGATTCACGTGATGGATTGCATCATTTAAGGATCCACCGGATCTAGATAACTGATCACGATA
AAATAAAAGATTTTATTTAGTCTCCAGAAAAAGGGGGGAATGAAAGACCCCACCTGTAGGTTTGGCAAGC
TAGCTTAAGTAACGCCATTTTGCAAGGCATGGAAAAATACATAACTGAGAATAGAGAAGTTCAGATCAAG
GTCAGGAACAGATGGAACAGCTGAATATGGGCCAAACAGGATATCTGTGGTAAGCAGTTCCTGCCCCGGC
TCAGGGCCAAGAACAGATGGAACAGCTGAATATGGGCCAAACAGGATATCTGTGGTAAGCAGTTCCTGCC
CCGGCTCAGGGCCAAGAACAGATGGTCCCCAGATGCGGTCCAGCCCTCAGCAGTTTCTAGAGAACCATCA
GATGTTTCCAGGGTGCCCCAAGGACCTGAAATGACCCTGTGCCTTATTTGAACTAACCAATCAGTTCGCT
TCTCGCTTCTGTTCGCGCGCTTCTGCTCCCCGAGCTCAATAAAAGAGCCCACAACCCCTCACTCGGGGCG
CCAGTCCTCCGATTGACTGAGTCGCCCGGGTACCCGTGTATCCAATAAACCCTCTTGCAGTTGCATCCGA
CTTGTGGTCTCGCTGTTCCTTGGGAGGGTCTCCTCTGAGTGATTGACTACCCGTCAGCGGGGGTCTTTCA
CATGCAGCATGTATCAAAATTAATTTGGTTTTTTTTCTTAAGTATTTACATTAAATGGCCATAGTTGCAT
TAATGAATCGGCCAACGCGCGGGGAGAGGCGGTTTGCGTATTGGGCGCTCTTCCGCTTCCTCGCTCACTG
ACTCGCTGCGCTCGGTCGTTCGGCTGCGGCGAGCGGTATCAGCTCACTCAAAGGCGGTAATACGGTTATC
CACAGAATCAGGGGATAACGCAGGAAAGAACATGTGAGCAAAAGGCCAGCAAAAGGCCAGGAACCGTAAA
AAGGCCGCGTTGCTGGCGTTTTTCCATAGGCTCCGCCCCCCTGACGAGCATCACAAAAATCGACGCTCAA
GTCAGAGGTGGCGAAACCCGACAGGACTATAAAGATACCAGGCGTTTCCCCCTGGAAGCTCCCTCGTGCG
CTCTCCTGTTCCGACCCTGCCGCTTACCGGATACCTGTCCGCCTTTCTCCCTTCGGGAAGCGTGGCGCTT
TCTCATAGCTCACGCTGTAGGTATCTCAGTTCGGTGTAGGTCGTTCGCTCCAAGCTGGGCTGTGTGCACG
AACCCCCCGTTCAGCCCGACCGCTGCGCCTTATCCGGTAACTATCGTCTTGAGTCCAACCCGGTAAGACA
CGACTTATCGCCACTGGCAGCAGCCACTGGTAACAGGATTAGCAGAGCGAGGTATGTAGGCGGTGCTACA
GAGTTCTTGAAGTGGTGGCCTAACTACGGCTACACTAGAAGAACAGTATTTGGTATCTGCGCTCTGCTGA
AGCCAGTTACCTTCGGAAAAAGAGTTGGTAGCTCTTGATCCGGCAAACAAACCACCGCTGGTAGCGGTGG
TTTTTTTGTTTGCAAGCAGCAGATTACGCGCAGAAAAAAAGGATCTCAAGAAGATCCTTTGATCTTTTCT
ACGGGGTCTGACGCTCAGTGGAACGAAAACTCACGTTAAGGGATTTTGGTCATGAGATTATCAAAAAGGA
TCTTCACCTAGATCCTTTTGCGGCCGGCCGCAAATCAATCTAAAGTATATATGAGTAAACTTGGTCTGAC
AGTTACCAATGCTTAATCAGTGAGGCACCTATCTCAGCGATCTGTCTATTTCGTTCATCCATAGTTGCCT
GACTCCCCGTCGTGTAGATAACTACGATACGGGAGGGCTTACCATCTGGCCCCAGTGCTGCAATGATACC
GCGAGACCCACGCTCACCGGCTCCAGATTTATCAGCAATAAACCAGCCAGCCGGAAGGGCCGAGCGCAGA
AGTGGTCCTGCAACTTTATCCGCCTCCATCCAGTCTATTAATTGTTGCCGGGAAGCTAGAGTAAGTAGTT
CGCCAGTTAATAGTTTGCGCAACGTTGTTGCCATTGCTACAGGCATCGTGGTGTCACGCTCGTCGTTTGG
TATGGCTTCATTCAGCTCCGGTTCCCAACGATCAAGGCGAGTTACATGATCCCCCATGTTGTGCAAAAAA
GCGGTTAGCTCCTTCGGTCCTCCGATCGTTGTCAGAAGTAAGTTGGCCGCAGTGTTATCACTCATGGTTA
TGGCAGCACTGCATAATTCTCTTACTGTCATGCCATCCGTAAGATGCTTTTCTGTGACTGGTGAGTACTC
AACCAAGTCATTCTGAGAATAGTGTATGCGGCGACCGAGTTGCTCTTGCCCGGCGTCAATACGGGATAAT
ACCGCGCCACATAGCAGAACTTTAAAAGTGCTCATCATTGGAAAACGTTCTTCGGGGCGAAAACTCTCAA
GGATCTTACCGCTGTTGAGATCCAGTTCGATGTAACCCACTCGTGCACCCAACTGATCTTCAGCATCTTT
TACTTTCACCAGCGTTTCTGGGTGAGCAAAAACAGGAAGGCAAAATGCCGCAAAAAAGGGAATAAGGGCG
ACACGGAAATGTTGAATACTCATACTCTTCCTTTTTCAATATTATTGAAGCATTTATCAGGGTTATTGTC
TCATGAGCGGATACATATTTGAATGTATTTAGAAAAATAAACAAATAGGGGTTCCGCGCACATTTCCCCG
AAAAGTGCCACCAGCTTTGCTCTTAGGAGTTTCCTAATACATCCCAAACTCAAATATATAAAGCATTTGA
CTTGTTCTATGCCCTAGGGGGCGGGGGGAAGCTAAGCCAGCTTTTTTTAACATTTAAAATGTGGTAATGA
CTCCAACTTATTGATAGTGTTTTATGTTCAGATAATGCCCGATGACTTTGTCATGCAGCTCCACCGATTT
TGAGAACGACAGCGACTTCCGTCCCAGCCGTGCCAGGTGCTGCCTCAGATTCAGGTTATGCCGCTCAATT
CGCTGCGTATATCGCTTGCTGATTACGTGCAGCTTTCCCTTCAGGCGGGATTCATACAGCGGCCAGCCAT
CCGTCATCCATATCACCACGTCAAAGGGTGACAGCAGGCTCATAAGACGCCCCAGCGTCGCCATAGTGCG
TTCACCGAATACGTGCGCAACAACCGTCTTCCGGAGACTGTCATACGCGTAAAACAGCCAGCGCTGGCGC
GATTTAGCCCCGACATAGCCCCACTGTTCGTCCATTTCCGCGCAGACGATGACGTCACTGCCCGGCTGTA
TGCGCGAGGTTACCGACTGCGGCCTGAGTTTTTTAAGTGACGTAAAATCGTGTTGAGGCCAACGCCCATA
ATGCGGGCTGTTGCCCGGCATCCAACGCCATTCATGGCCATATCAATGATTTTCTGGTGCGTACCGGGTT
GAGAAGCGGTGTAAGTGAACTGCAGTTGCCATGTTTTACGGCAGTGAGAGCAGAGATAGCGCTGATGTCC
GGCGGTGCTTTTGCCGTTACGCACCACCCCGTCAGTAGCTGAACAGGAGGGACAGCTGATAGAAACAGAA
GCCACTGGAGCACCTCAAAAACACCATCATACACTAAATCAGTAAGTTGGCAGCATCACCTTAAAATGTT
AATTCCATTTTAAATGCACAGATGTTTTTATTTCATAAGGGTTT
Features (pLannotate 1.2.2; 14 found; start..end, strand, type, name):
    228..819     +  LTR            LTR: long terminal repeat from Moloney murine leukemia virus
    882..1239    +  misc_feature   MMLV Ψ: packaging signal of Moloney murine leukemia virus (MMLV)
   1304..1720    +  CDS            gag (truncated): truncated Moloney murine leukemia virus (MMLV) gag gene lacking the start codon
   1730..2104    +  misc_feature   pol region: Moloney murine leukemia virus (MMLV) pol region containing the splice acceptor site
   2113..2829    +  CDS            mEGFP: mEGFP is a basic (constitutively fluorescent) green fluorescent protein published in 2002, derived from Aequorea victoria. It has moderate acid sensitivity.
   2830..2858    +  misc_feature   MCS (fragment): multiple cloning site
   2857..4584    +  CDS            OPTN: OPTN_HUMAN - Also known as FIP2, GLC1E, HIP7, HYPL, NRP. Experimental evidence at protein level: Swiss-Prot protein existence level 1. (Microbial infection) May constitute a cellular target for adenovirus E3 14.7 and Bluetongue virus protein NS3 to inhibit innate immune response. From Homo sapiens (Human).
   4659..4780    +  LTR            3' LTR (ΔU3) (fragment): self-inactivating 3' long terminal repeat (LTR) from Moloney murine leukemia virus
   4781..5250    +  LTR            LTR: long terminal repeat from Moloney murine leukemia virus
   5316..5368    -  CDS            lacI (fragment): lac repressor; lacI; The lac repressor binds to the lac operator to inhibit transcription in E. coli. This inhibition can be relieved by adding lactose or isopropyl-β-D-thiogalactopyranoside (IPTG).
   5551..6139    -  rep_origin     ori: high-copy-number ColE1/pMB1/pBR322/pUC origin of replication
   6303..7163    -  CDS            AmpR: β-lactamase; bla; confers resistance to ampicillin, carbenicillin, and related antibiotics
   7164..7268    -  promoter       AmpR promoter: bla
   7413..8180    -  mobile_element IS1: prokaryotic transposable element IS1
