[The description below was written by a language model from this plasmid's Addgene catalogue record and pLannotate feature annotations shown in this document.]
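Description:
pBMN mEGFP-OPTN(F178A) is a Moloney murine leukemia virus-based retroviral vector for mammalian expression of a mutant form of human Optineurin (OPTN). The plasmid is maintained in E. coli through a high-copy ColE1/pUC-type origin and selected with ampicillin via the β-lactamase gene and its native promoter. The annotation of the sequenced plasmid also picks up a short lacI fragment and a prokaryotic IS1 transposable element in the bacterial backbone. Neither has an evident role in the construct's function, and the record does not say whether the IS1 element is an original part of the backbone or a later insertion.

The viral portion runs from a 5' MMLV LTR through the Ψ packaging signal, a truncated gag lacking its start codon, and a pol region carrying the splice acceptor. These elements allow the transcript to be packaged into retroviral particles when gag, pol and env are supplied in trans. No separate internal promoter is annotated, so expression of the insert presumably depends on the 5' LTR. The payload is monomeric EGFP followed by a short multiple cloning site remnant and then the OPTN coding sequence, giving the N-terminal mEGFP tag described in the record, with 3' LTR sequences downstream. No mammalian selection marker is annotated, so the green fluorescence is the evident way to identify transduced cells.

The F178A substitution is described as a LIR mutant, that is, a change in the LC3-interacting region through which OPTN engages LC3/GABARAP proteins. The associated work concerns recruitment of autophagy receptors during mitophagy, so the construct suits stable expression and imaging of a LIR-defective OPTN for comparison with the wild-type protein.
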