Addgene plasmid #119681: pBMN mEGFP-OPTN(F178A)
Purpose: For mammalian expression of LIR mutant OPTN
Depositing lab: Michael Lazarou. Depositing organization: Monash University. Publication: LC3/GABARAPs drive ubiquitin-independent recruitment of Optineurin and NDP52 to amplify mitophagy. Padman BS, Nguyen TN, Uoselis L, Skulsuppaisarn M, Nguyen LK, Lazarou M. Nat Commun. 2019 Jan 24;10(1):408. doi: 10.1038/s41467-019-08335-6. PubMed 30679426.
Backbone
  Vector backbone: pBMN
  Vector type: Mammalian Expression, Retroviral
Growth in bacteria
  Bacterial resistance: Ampicillin, 100 μg/mL
  Growth temperature: 37°C
  Growth strain: NEB Stable
  Copy number: High Copy
Gene/Insert
  Gene/Insert name: OPTN
  Species: H. sapiens (human)
  Insert size (bp): 1727
  Mutation: F178A
  Entrez Gene: OPTN (a.k.a. ALS12, FIP2, GLC1E, HIP7, HYPL, NRP, TFIIIA-INTP)
  Tag / fusion protein: mEGFP (N terminal on insert)
  Cloning method: Gibson Cloning
Terms and licenses: Academic/Nonprofit Terms; Industry Terms: Not Available to Industry
How to cite: pBMN mEGFP-OPTN(F178A) was a gift from Michael Lazarou (Addgene plasmid # 119681 ; http://n2t.net/addgene:119681 ; RRID:Addgene_119681)
